LOCUS       hsp70-apob48-mcherry-mod 13397 bp DNA circular UNA 08-JAN-2020
DEFINITION  .
ACCESSION   urn.local...y-aj3sboj
VERSION     urn.local...y-aj3sboj
KEYWORDS    .
SOURCE
  ORGANISM  .
FEATURES             Location/Qualifiers
     misc_structure  complement(703..1049)
                     /note="Geneious type: exon"
                     /standard_name="Tol2 site-1"
     misc_feature    1124..2689
                     /note="Geneious type: motif"
                     /standard_name="hsp70-promoter"
     misc_structure  2725..9317
                     /standard_name="hApoB48-CDS"
     misc_feature    9352..10294
                     /standard_name="mCherry"
     polyA_signal    10354..10551
     misc_structure  complement(10610..10944)
                     /note="Geneious type: exon"
                     /standard_name="Tol2 site-2"
     rep_origin      complement(11595..12268)
     CDS             complement(12416..13273)
                     /standard_name="ampR"
ORIGIN
        1 ccacctaaat tgtaagcgtt aatattttgt taaaattcgc gttaaatttt tgttaaatca
       61 gctcattttt taaccaatag gccgaaatcg gcaaaatccc ttataaatca aaagaataga
      121 ccgagatagg gtnnnnnnnn nnnnnnnnnn nnnnnnnnnn nnnnnnnnna aagaacgtgg
      181 actccaacgt caaaggnnnn nnnnnnnnnn nnnnnnnnnn nnnnnnnngc tggctaagaa
      241 ctcatcagcc tccccggtcc atctacccac gtaccaatgc accaattggc cacaatgacg
      301 gctactacat ggtgccattc cttcctcttt ataggaatgg agactacctc ctgtccaaca
      361 aggctcttgg atacgagtac gcctacctgt tggacccagg tcattgcaca acaccagaaa
      421 tgccctctga tctgcaaaag acgtgaatat ctgttcagac acccatatcc actctgttcc
      481 acacaggtca gaggtttgtc caggagttct tgacagaggt gtaaaaagta ctcaaaaatt
      541 ttactcaagt gaaagtacaa gtacttaggg aaaattttac tcaattaaaa gtaaaagtat
      601 ctggctagaa tcttacttga gtaaaagtaa aaaagtactc cattaaaatt gtacttgagt
      661 attaaggaag taaaagtaaa agcaagaaag aaaactagag attcttgttt aagcttttaa
      721 tctcaaaaaa cattaaatga aatgcataca aggttttatc ctgctttaga actgtttgta
      781 tttaattatc aaactataag acagacaatc taatgccagt acacgctact caaagttgta
      841 aaacctcaga tttaacttca gtagaagctg attctcaaaa ttgttagtgt caagcctagc
      901 tcttttgggg ctgaaaagca atcctgcagt gctgaaaagc ctctcacagg cagccgatgc
      961 gggaagaggt gtattagtct tgatagagag gctgcaaata gcaggaaacg tgagcagaga
     1021 ctccctggtg tctgaaacac aggccagatg ggccctcgag caggaaacag ctatgaccat
     1081 gattacgcca agctatcaac tttgtataga aaagttgctg gggacaactt tgtatagaaa
     1141 agttgcttca ggggtgtcgc ttggttattt ccaaaaatca aattaatttt attaaactat
     1201 tagaacgagc atgttttgtc tatatgctac agaagataaa aaataatagg agttaacagt
     1261 tataaaacaa cacatttgtt tctattgatt gttgaccaca ctggggtctc attaagttag
     1321 attaaagaca cactaactgg gtcaaaagca gcagattgat ttcatagcac cagggtaaac
     1381 tttctaacac ttttacggca atcatataca ttaaaattaa atacagacca cgactgaaca
     1441 aggaggatga tctccaatat taaacaaaga gacttgtgcc tatttctctg agggtaaaca
     1501 tgacctctca agttagcaag ttgtttttaa cactacaaaa atagttaaga cctgcaatcc
     1561 cagaataaag tattggtttt aaccaatcaa tatagtacag taaacatcca tttgttttgt
     1621 tgaaacgtta aacaaatctg accaaagcta ttagcttata taaaacaggt ttgccttcta
     1681 tgtagctgaa aacaccacag gcccgatttt gctactgtgt aaaacatttc agcaagattt
     1741 ttttattgca ttttttttta ctgaatcgtt caaacatttt atcattttag tttgttcatt
     1801 cattgcaact ggaaaaacaa cacatcacac aaccgcacat atttcagcaa taagtacaat
     1861 aaaacactca aataaaaaaa acattttaaa tctctttgta tttttgaccg ctgtttcgcg
     1921 taatttcacg gtaaaactct ggaaatctcc actacattcc tctcagcggc tcctctcaat
     1981 gacagctgaa gaagtgacgg cggctgcctg ctgtgttttg attggtcgaa ttcactggag
     2041 gcttccagaa cagtgtagag tctgaacggg tgcgcgctct gctgtattta aagggcgaaa
     2101 gagagaccgc agagaaactc aaccgaagag aagcgacttg acaaagaaga aaagagcagc
     2161 ctgacaggac ttttccccga cgaggtgttt attcgctcta tttaagaatc tactgtaagg
     2221 taagtctcaa tatattgtac tctattggct aatcagaatt atatagagat tatatgtact
     2281 taatgtcaaa aaatcaactt tgtatatgta atctttttac atgtggactg cctatgttca
     2341 tcttatttta ggtctactag aaaattatat ttcccgtttt cacaataagg attttaaaaa
     2401 aagcaatgaa cagacgggca tttactttat gttgctgaca ttattttata tgagcataat
     2461 aaccataaat actagcaaat gtcctaaatg aatttgtgtt aatgttgtct acaaaagaaa
     2521 attagcgttt tacttgtaca actaataata acttggttat taagagaatt tcacttgttg
     2581 actagaaaaa tcctttcata atgaaacaat tgcaccgata aattgtataa atataaaatt
     2641 aattctaatt gttttttttt ttcctggcaa gtttgtacaa aaaagcagtc cccgcaagtt
     2701 tgtacaaaaa agcaggctta ggggacaagt ttgtacaaaa aagcaggctc aatggacccg
     2761 ccgaggcccg cgctgctggc gctgctggcg ctgcctgcgc tgctgctgct gctgctggcg
     2821 ggcgccaggg ccgaagagga aatgctggaa aatgtcagcc tggtctgtcc aaaagatgcg
     2881 acccgattca agcacctccg gaagtacaca tacaactatg aggctgagag ttccagtgga
     2941 gtccctggga ctgctgattc aagaagtgcc accaggatca actgcaaggt tgagctggag
     3001 gttccccagc tctgcagctt catcctgaag accagccagt gcaccctgaa agaggtgtat
     3061 ggcttcaacc ctgagggcaa agccttgctg aagaaaacca agaactctga ggagtttgct
     3121 gcagccatgt ccaggtatga gctcaagctg gccattccag aagggaagca ggttttcctt
     3181 tacccggaga aagatgaacc tacttacatc ctgaacatca agaggggcat catttctgcc
     3241 ctcctggttc ccccagagac agaagaagcc aagcaagtgt tgtttctgga taccgtgtat
     3301 ggaaactgct ccactcactt taccgtcaag acgaggaagg gcaatgtggc aacagaaata
     3361 tccactgaaa gagacctggg gcagtgtgat cgcttcaagc ccatccgcac aggcatcagc
     3421 ccacttgctc tcatcaaagg catgacccgc cccttgtcaa ctctgatcag cagcagccag
     3481 tcctgtcagt acacactgga cgctaagagg aagcatgtgg cagaagccat ctgcaaggag
     3541 caacacctct tcctgccttt ctcctacaag aataagtatg ggatggtagc acaagtgaca
     3601 cagactttga aacttgaaga cacaccaaag atcaacagcc gcttctttgg tgaaggtact
     3661 aagaagatgg gcctcgcatt tgagagcacc aaatccacat cacctccaaa gcaggccgaa
     3721 gctgttttga agactctcca ggaactgaaa aaactaacca tctctgagca aaatatccag
     3781 agagctaatc tcttcaataa gctggttact gagctgagag gcctcagtga tgaagcagtc
     3841 acatctctct tgccacagct gattgaggtg tccagcccca tcactttaca agccttggtt
     3901 cagtgtggac agcctcagtg ctccactcac atcctccagt ggctgaaacg tgtgcatgcc
     3961 aacccccttc tgatagatgt ggtcacctac ctggtggccc tgatccccga gccctcagca
     4021 cagcagctgc gagagatctt caacatggcg agggatcagc gcagccgagc caccttgtat
     4081 gcgctgagcc acgcggtcaa caactatcat aagacaaacc ctacagggac ccaggagctg
     4141 ctggacattg ctaattacct gatggaacag attcaagatg actgcactgg ggatgaagat
     4201 tacacctatt tgattctgcg ggtcattgga aatatgggcc aaaccatgga gcagttaact
     4261 ccagaactca agtcttcaat cctgaaatgt gtccaaagta caaagccatc actgatgatc
     4321 cagaaagctg ccatccaggc tctgcggaaa atggagccta aagacaagga ccaggaggtt
     4381 cttcttcaga ctttccttga tgatgcttct ccgggagata agcgactggc tgcctatctt
     4441 atgttgatga ggagtccttc acaggcagat attaacaaaa ttgtccaaat tctaccatgg
     4501 gaacagaatg agcaagtgaa gaactttgtg gcttcccata ttgccaatat cttgaactca
     4561 gaagaattgg atatccaaga tctgaaaaag ttagtgaaag aagctctgaa agaatctcaa
     4621 cttccaactg tcatggactt cagaaaattc tctcggaact atcaactcta caaatctgtt
     4681 tctcttccat cacttgaccc agcctcagcc aaaatagaag ggaatcttat atttgatcca
     4741 aataactacc ttcctaaaga aagcatgctg aaaactaccc tcactgcctt tggatttgct
     4801 tcagctgacc tcatcgagat tggcttggaa ggaaaaggct ttgagccaac attggaagct
     4861 ctttttggga agcaaggatt tttcccagac agtgtcaaca aagctttgta ctgggttaat
     4921 ggtcaagttc ctgatggtgt ctctaaggtc ttagtggacc actttggcta taccaaagat
     4981 gataaacatg agcaggatat ggtaaatgga ataatgctca gtgttgagaa gctgattaaa
     5041 gatttgaaat ccaaagaagt cccggaagcc agagcctacc tccgcatctt gggagaggag
     5101 cttggttttg ccagtctcca tgacctccag ctcctgggaa agctgcttct gatgggtgcc
     5161 cgcactctgc aggggatccc ccagatgatt ggagaggtca tcaggaaggg ctcaaagaat
     5221 gacttttttc ttcactacat cttcatggag aatgcctttg aactccccac tggagctgga
     5281 ttacagttgc aaatatcttc atctggagtc attgctcccg gagccaaggc tggagtaaaa
     5341 ctggaagtag ccaacatgca ggctgaactg gtggcaaaac cctccgtgtc tgtggagttt
     5401 gtgacaaata tgggcatcat cattccggac ttcgctagga gtggggtcca gatgaacacc
     5461 aacttcttcc acgagtcggg tctggaggct catgttgccc taaaagctgg gaagctgaag
     5521 tttatcattc cttccccaaa gagaccagtc aagctgctca gtggaggcaa cacattacat
     5581 ttggtctcta ccaccaaaac ggaggtgatc ccacctctca ttgagaacag gcagtcctgg
     5641 tcagtttgca agcaagtctt tcctggcctg aattactgca cctcaggcgc ttactccaac
     5701 gccagctcca cagactccgc ctcctactat ccgctgaccg gggacaccag attagagctg
     5761 gaactgaggc ctacaggaga gattgagcag tattctgtca gcgcaaccta tgagctccag
     5821 agagaggaca gagccttggt ggataccctg aagtttgtaa ctcaagcaga aggtgcgaag
     5881 cagactgagg ctaccatgac attcaaatat aatcggcaga gtatgacctt gtccagtgaa
     5941 gtccaaattc cggattttga tgttgacctc ggaacaatcc tcagagttaa tgatgaatct
     6001 actgagggca aaacgtctta cagactcacc ctggacattc agaacaagaa aattactgag
     6061 gtcgccctca tgggccacct aagttgtgac acaaaggaag aaagaaaaat caagggtgtt
     6121 atttccatac cccgtttgca agcagaagcc agaagtgaga tcctcgccca ctggtcgcct
     6181 gccaaactgc ttctccaaat ggactcatct gctacagctt atggctccac agtttccaag
     6241 agggtggcat ggcattatga tgaagagaag attgaatttg aatggaacac aggcaccaat
     6301 gtagatacca aaaaaatgac ttccaatttc cctgtggatc tctccgatta tcctaagagc
     6361 ttgcatatgt atgctaatag actcctggat cacagagtcc ctcaaacaga catgactttc
     6421 cggcacgtgg gttccaaatt aatagttgca atgagctcat ggcttcagaa ggcatctggg
     6481 agtcttcctt atacccagac tttgcaagac cacctcaata gcctgaagga gttcaacctc
     6541 cagaacatgg gattgccaga cttccacatc ccagaaaacc tcttcttaaa aagcgatggc
     6601 cgggtcaaat ataccttgaa caagaacagt ttgaaaattg agattccttt gccttttggt
     6661 ggcaaatcct ccagagatct aaagatgtta gagactgtta ggacaccagc cctccacttc
     6721 aagtctgtgg gattccatct gccatctcga gagttccaag tccctacttt taccattccc
     6781 aagttgtatc aactgcaagt gcctctcctg ggtgttctag acctctccac gaatgtctac
     6841 agcaacttgt acaactggtc cgcctcctac agtggtggca acaccagcac agaccatttc
     6901 agccttcggg ctcgttacca catgaaggct gactctgtgg ttgacctgct ttcctacaat
     6961 gtgcaaggat ctggagaaac aacatatgac cacaagaata cgttcacact atcatgtgat
     7021 gggtctctac gccacaaatt tctagattcg aatatcaaat tcagtcatgt agaaaaactt
     7081 ggaaacaacc cagtctcaaa aggtttacta atattcgatg catctagttc ctggggacca
     7141 cagatgtctg cttcagttca tttggactcc aaaaagaaac agcatttgtt tgtcaaagaa
     7201 gtcaagattg atgggcagtt cagagtctct tcgttctatg ctaaaggcac atatggcctg
     7261 tcttgtcaga gggatcctaa cactggccgg ctcaatggag agtccaacct gaggtttaac
     7321 tcctcctacc tccaaggcac caaccagata acaggaagat atgaagatgg aaccctctcc
     7381 ctcacctcca cctctgatct gcaaagtggc atcattaaaa atactgcttc cctaaagtat
     7441 gagaactacg agctgacttt aaaatctgac accaatggga agtataagaa ctttgccact
     7501 tctaacaaga tggatatgac cttctctaag caaaatgcac tgctgcgttc tgaatatcag
     7561 gctgattacg agtcattgag gttcttcagc ctgctttctg gatcactaaa ttcccatggt
     7621 cttgagttaa atgctgacat cttaggcact gacaaaatta atagtggtgc tcacaaggcg
     7681 acactaagga ttggccaaga tggaatatct accagtgcaa cgaccaactt gaagtgtagt
     7741 ctcctggtgc tggagaatga gctgaatgca gagcttggcc tctctggggc atctatgaaa
     7801 ttaacaacaa atggccgctt cagggaacac aatgcaaaat tcagtctgga tgggaaagcc
     7861 gccctcacag agctatcact gggaagtgct tatcaggcca tgattctggg tgtcgacagc
     7921 aaaaacattt tcaacttcaa ggtcagtcaa gaaggactta agctctcaaa tgacatgatg
     7981 ggctcatatg ctgaaatgaa atttgaccac acaaacagtc tgaacattgc aggcttatca
     8041 ctggacttct cttcaaaact tgacaacatt tacagctctg acaagtttta taagcaaact
     8101 gttaatttac agctacagcc ctattctctg gtaactactt taaacagtga cctgaaatac
     8161 aatgctctgg atctcaccaa caatgggaaa ctacggctag aacccctgaa gctgcatgtg
     8221 gctggtaacc taaaaggagc ctaccaaaat aatgaaataa aacacatcta tgccatctct
     8281 tctgctgcct tatcagcaag ctataaagca gacactgttg ctaaggttca gggtgtggag
     8341 tttagccatc ggctcaacac agacatcgct gggctggctt cagccattga catgagcaca
     8401 aactataatt cagactcact gcatttcagc aatgtcttcc gttctgtaat ggccccgttt
     8461 accatgacca tcgatgcaca tacaaatggc aatgggaaac tcgctctctg gggagaacat
     8521 actgggcagc tgtatagcaa attcctgttg aaagcagaac ctctggcatt tactttctct
     8581 catgattaca aaggctccac aagtcatcat ctcgtgtcta ggaaaagcat cagtgcagct
     8641 cttgaacaca aagtcagtgc cctgcttact ccagctgagc agacaggcac ctggaaactc
     8701 aagacccaat ttaacaacaa tgaatacagc caggacttgg atgcttacaa cactaaagat
     8761 aaaattggcg tggagcttac tggacgaact ctggctgacc taactctact agactcccca
     8821 attaaagtgc cacttttact cagtgagccc atcaatatca ttgatgcttt agagatgaga
     8881 gatgccgttg agaagcccca agaatttaca attgttgctt ttgtaaagta tgataaaaac
     8941 caagatgttc actccattaa cctcccattt tttgagacct tgcaagaata ttttgagagg
     9001 aatcgacaaa ccattatagt tgtactggaa aacgtacaga gaaacctgaa gcacatcaat
     9061 attgatcaat ttgtaagaaa atacagagca gccctgggaa aactcccaca gcaagctaat
     9121 gattatctga attcattcaa ttgggagaga caagtttcac atgccaagga gaaactgact
     9181 gctctcacaa aaaagtatag aattacagaa aatgatatac aaattgcatt agatgatgcc
     9241 aaaatcaact ttaatgaaaa actatctcaa ctgcagacat atatgataca agacccagct
     9301 ttcttgtaca aagtggtccc ctacccagct ttcttgtaca aagtggttat ggtgagcaag
     9361 ggcgaggacg acaacatggc catcatcaag gagttcatgc gcttcaaggt gcacatggag
     9421 ggctccgtga acggccacga gttcgagatc gagggcgagg gcgagggccg cccctacgag
     9481 ggcacccaga ccgccaagct gaaggtgacc aagggcggcc ccctgccctt cgcctgggac
     9541 atcctgtccc ctcagttcat gtacggctcc aaggcctacg tgaagcaccc cgccgacatc
     9601 cccgactact tgaagctgtc cttccccgag ggcttcaagt gggagcgcgt gatgaacttc
     9661 gaggacggcg gcgtggtgac cgtgacccag gactcctccc tgcaggacgg cgagttcatc
     9721 tacaaggtga agctgcgcgg caccaacttc ccctccgacg gccccgtaat gcagaagaag
     9781 accatgggct gggaggcctc ctccgagcgg atgtaccccg aggacggcgc cctgaagggc
     9841 gagatcaagc agaggctgaa gctgaaggac ggcggccact acgacgccga ggtcaagacc
     9901 acctacaagg ccaagaagcc cgtgcagctg cccggcgcct acaacgtcaa catcaagctg
     9961 gacatcacct cccacaacga ggactacacc atcgtggaac agtacgagcg cgccgagggc
    10021 cgccactcca ccggcggcat ggacgagctg tacaagtaag gcgcgcctct agaactatag
    10081 tgagtcgtat tacgtagatc cagacatgat aagatacatt gatgagtttg gacaaaccac
    10141 aactagaatg cagtgaaaaa aatgctttat ttgtgaaatt tgtgatgcta ttgctttatt
    10201 tgtaaccatt ataagctgca ataaacaagt taacaacaac aattgcattc attttatgtt
    10261 tcaggttcag ggggaggtgt gggaggtttt ttccaacttt attatacata gttgataatt
    10321 cactggccgt cgttttacgg taccatcgat gatgatccag acatgataag atacattgat
    10381 gagtttggac aaaccacaac tagaatgcag tgaaaaaaat gctttatttg tgaaatttgt
    10441 gatgctattg ctttatttgt aaccattata agctgcaata aacaagttaa caacaacaat
    10501 tgcattcatt ttatgtttca ggttcagggg gaggtgtggg aggtttttta aagcaagtaa
    10561 aacctctaca aatgtggtat ggctgattat gatcctctag atcagatctg cgaagatacg
    10621 gccacgggtg ctcttgatcc tgtggctgat tttggactgt gctgctcgca gctgctgatg
    10681 aatcacatac ttcctccatt ttcttccact gattgactgt tataatttcc ctaatttcca
    10741 ggtcaaggtg ctgtgcattg tggtaataga tgtgacatga cgtcacttcc aaaggaccaa
    10801 tgaacatgtc tgaccaattt catataatgt gaaaacgatt ttcataggca gaataaataa
    10861 catttaaatt aaactgggca tcagcgcaat tcaattggtt tggtaatagc aagggaaaat
    10921 agaatgaagt gatctccaaa aaataagtac tttttgactg taaataaaat tgtaaggagt
    10981 aaaaagtact tttttttcta aaaaaatgta attaagtaaa agtaaaagta ttgattttta
    11041 attgtactca agtaaagtaa aaatccccaa aaataatact taagtacagt aatcaagtaa
    11101 aattactcaa gtactttaca cctctggttc ttgaccccct accttcagca agcccagcag
    11161 atccactagt tctagagcgg ccgccaccgc ggtggagctc cagcttttgt tccctttagt
    11221 gagggttaat tgcgcgcttg gcgtaatcat ggtcatagct gtttcctgtg tgaaattgtt
    11281 atccgctcac aattccacac aacatacgag ccggaagcat aaagtgtaaa gcctggggtg
    11341 cctaatgagt gagctaactc acattaattg cgttgcgctc actgcccgct ttccagtcgg
    11401 gaaacctgtc gtgccagctg cattaatgaa tcggccaacg cgcggggaga ggcggtttgc
    11461 gtattgggcg ctcttccgct tcctcgctca ctgactcgct gcgctcggtc gttcggctgc
    11521 ggcgagcggt atcagctcac tcaaaggcgg taatacggtt atccacagaa tcaggggata
    11581 acgcaggaaa gaacatgtga gcaaaaggcc agcaaaaggc caggaaccgt aaaaaggccg
    11641 cgttgctggc gtttttccat aggctccgcc cccctgacga gcatcacaaa aatcgacgct
    11701 caagtcagag gtggcgaaac ccgacaggac tataaagata ccaggcgttt ccccctggaa
    11761 gctccctcgt gcgctctcct gttccgaccc tgccgcttac cggatacctg tccgcctttc
    11821 tcccttcggg aagcgtggcg ctttctcata gctcacgctg taggtatctc agttcggtgt
    11881 aggtcgttcg ctccaagctg ggctgtgtgc acgaaccccc cgttcagccc gaccgctgcg
    11941 ccttatccgg taactatcgt cttgagtcca acccggtaag acacgactta tcgccactgg
    12001 cagcagccac tggtaacagg attagcagag cgaggtatgt aggcggtgct acagagttct
    12061 tgaagtggtg gcctaactac ggctacacta gaaggacagt atttggtatc tgcgctctgc
    12121 tgaagccagt taccttcgga aaaagagttg gtagctcttg atccggcaaa caaaccaccg
    12181 ctggtagcgg tggttttttt gtttgcaagc agcagattac gcgcagaaaa aaaggatctc
    12241 aagaagatcc tttgatcttt tctacggggt ctgacgctca gtggaacgaa aactcacgtt
    12301 aagggatttt ggtcatgaga ttatcaaaaa ggatcttcac ctagatcctt ttaaattaaa
    12361 aatgaagttt taaatcaatc taaagtatat atgagtaaac ttggtctgac agttaccaat
    12421 gcttaatcag tgaggcacct atctcagcga tctgtctatt tcgttcatcc atagttgcct
    12481 gactccccgt cgtgtagata actacgatac gggagggctt accatctggc cccagtgctg
    12541 caatgatacc gcgagaccca cgctcaccgg ctccagattt atcagcaata aaccagccag
    12601 ccggaagggc cgagcgcaga agtggtcctg caactttatc cgcctccatc cagtctatta
    12661 attgttgccg ggaagctaga gtaagtagtt cgccagttaa tagtttgcgc aacgttgttg
    12721 ccattgctac aggcatcgtg gtgtcacgct cgtcgtttgg tatggcttca ttcagctccg
    12781 gttcccaacg atcaaggcga gttacatgat cccccatgtt gtgcaaaaaa gcggttagct
    12841 ccttcggtcc tccgatcgtt gtcagaagta agttggccgc agtgttatca ctcatggtta
    12901 tggcagcact gcataattct cttactgtca tgccatccgt aagatgcttt tctgtgactg
    12961 gtgagtactc aaccaagtca ttctgagaat agtgtatgcg gcgaccgagt tgctcttgcc
    13021 cggcgtcaat acgggataat accgcgccac atagcagaac tttaaaagtg ctcatcattg
    13081 gaaaacgttc ttcggggcga aaactctcaa ggatcttacc gctgttgaga tccagttcga
    13141 tgtaacccac tcgtgcaccc aactgatctt cagcatcttt tactttcacc agcgtttctg
    13201 ggtgagcaaa aacaggaagg caaaatgccg caaaaaaggg aataagggcg acacggaaat
    13261 gttgaatact catactcttc ctttttcaat attattgaag catttatcag ggttattgtc
    13321 tcatgagcgg atacatattt gaatgtattt agaaaaataa acaaataggg gttccgcgca
    13381 catttccccg aaaagtg
//
