>Addgene plasmid #140639 | hsp70l: hAPOB48-mCherry. | addgene full sequence | sequence record 308799 | Addgene NGS Result
CAACTTTGTATAGAAAAGTTGCTTCAGGGGTGTCGCTTGGTTATTTCCAAAAATCAAATTAATTTTATTA
AACTATTAGAACGAGCATGTTTTGTCTATATGCTACAGAAGATAAAAAATAATAGGAGTTAACAGTTATA
AAACAACACACTTTGTTTCTATTGATTGTTGACCACACTGGGGTCTCATTAAGTTAGATTAAAGACACAC
TAACTGGGTCAAAAGCAGCAGATTGATTTCATAGCACCAGGGTAAACTTTCTAACACTTTTACGGCAATC
ATATACATTAAAATTAAATACAGACCACGACTGAACAAGGAGGATGATCTCCAATATTAAACAAAGAGAC
TTGTGCCTATTTCTCTGAGGGTAAACATGACCTCTCAAGTTAGCAAGTTGGTTTTAACACTACAAAAATA
GTTAAGACTGCAATCCCAGAATAAAGTATTGGTTTTAACCAATCAATATAGTACAGTAAACATCCATTTG
TTTTGTTGAAACGTTAAACAAATCTGACCAAAGCTATTAGCTTATATAAAACAGGTTTGCCTTCTATGTA
GCTGAAAACACCACAGGCCCGATTTTGCTACTGTGTAAAACATTTCAGCAAGATTTTTTTATTGCATTTT
TTTTTACTGAATCGTTCAAACATTTTATCATTTTAGTTTGTTCATTCATTGCAACTGGAAAAACAACACA
TCACACAACCGCACATATTTCAGCAATAAGTACAATAAAACACTCAAATAAAAAAAACATTTTAAATCTC
TTTGTATTTTTGACCGCTGTTTCGCGTAATTTCACGGTAAAACTCTGGAAATCTCCACTACATTCCTCTC
AGCGGCTCCTCTCAATGACAGCTGAAGAAGTGACGCGGCTGCCTGCTGTGTTTTGATTGGTCGAATTCAC
TGGAGGCTTCCAGAACAGTGTAGAGTCTGAACGGGTGCGCGCTCTGCTGTATTTAAAGGGCGAAAGAGAG
ACCGCAGAGAAACTCAACCGAAGAGAAGCGACTTGACAAAGAAGAAAAGAGCAGCCTGACAGGACTTTTT
CCCCGACGAGGTGTTTATTCGCTCTATTTAAGAATCTACTGTAAGGTAAGTCTCAATATATTGTACTCTA
TTGGCTAATCAGAATTATATAGAGATTATATGTACTTAATGTCAAAAAATCAACTTTGTATATGTAATCT
TTTTACATGTGGACTGCCTATGTTCATCTTATTTTAGGTCTACTAGAAAATTATATTTCCCGTTTTCACA
ATAAGGATTTTTAAAAAAAGCAATGAACAGACGGGCATTTACTTTATGTTGCTGACATTATTTTATATGA
GCATAATAACCATAAATACTAGCAAATGTCCTAAATGAATTTGTGTTAATGTTGTCTACAAAAGAAAATT
AGCGTTTTACTTGTACAACTAATAATAACTTGGTTATTAAGAGAATTTCACTTGTTGACTAGAAAAATCC
TTTCATAATGAAACAATTGCACCATAAATTGTATAAATATAAAATTAATTCTAATTGTTTTTTTTTCCTG
CCAAGTTTGTACAAAAAAGCAGGCTCAATGGACCCGCCGAGGCCCGCGCTGCTGGCGCTGCTGGCGCTGC
CTGCGCTGCTGCTGCTGCTGCTGGCGGGCGCCAGGGCCGAAGAGGAAATGCTGGAAAATGTCAGCCTGGT
CTGTCCAAAAGATGCGACCCGATTCAAGCACCTCCGGAAGTACACATACAACTATGAGGCTGAGAGTTCC
AGTGGAGTCCCTGGGACTGCTGATTCAAGAAGTGCCACCAGGATCAACTGCAAGGTTGAGCTGGAGGTTC
CCCAGCTCTGCAGCTTCATCCTGAAGACCAGCCAGTGCACCCTGAAAGAGGTGTATGGCTTCAACCCTGA
GGGCAAAGCCTTGCTGAAGAAAACCAAGAACTCTGAGGAGTTTGCTGCAGCCATGTCCAGGTATGAGCTC
AAGCTGGCCATTCCAGAAGGGAAGCAGGTTTTCCTTTACCCGGAGAAAGATGAACCTACTTACATCCTGA
ACATCAAGAGGGGCATCATTTCTGCCCTCCTGGTTCCCCCAGAGACAGAAGAAGCCAAGCAAGTGTTGTT
TCTGGATACCGTGTATGGAAACTGCTCCACTCACTTTACCGTCAAGACGAGGAAGGGCAATGTGGCAACA
GAAATATCCACTGAAAGAGACCTGGGGCAGTGTGATCGCTTCAAGCCCATCCGCACAGGCATCAGCCCAC
TTGCTCTCATCAAAGGCATGACCCGCCCCTTGTCAACTCTGATCAGCAGCAGCCAGTCCTGTCAGTACAC
ACTGGACGCTAAGAGGAAGCATGTGGCAGAAGCCATCTGCAAGGAGCAACACCTCTTCCTGCCTTTCTCC
TACAAGAATAAGTATGGGATGGTAGCACAAGTGACACAGACTTTGAAACTTGAAGACACACCAAAGATCA
ACAGCCGCTTCTTTGGTGAAGGTACTAAGAAGATGGGCCTCGCATTTGAGAGCACCAAATCCACATCACC
TCCAAAGCAGGCCGAAGCTGTTTTGAAGACTCTCCAGGAACTGAAAAAACTAACCATCTCTGAGCAAAAT
ATCCAGAGAGCTAATCTCTTCAATAAGCTGGTTACTGAGCTGAGAGGCCTCAGTGATGAAGCAGTCACAT
CTCTCTTGCCACAGCTGATTGAGGTGTCCAGCCCCATCACTTTACAAGCCTTGGTTCAGTGTGGACAGCC
TCAGTGCTCCACTCACATCCTCCAGTGGCTGAAACGTGTGCATGCCAACCCCCTTCTGATAGATGTGGTC
ACCTACCTGGTGGCCCTGATCCCCGAGCCCTCAGCACAGCAGCTGCGAGAGATCTTCAACATGGCGAGGG
ATCAGCGCAGCCGAGCCACCTTGTATGCGCTGAGCCACGCGGTCAACAACTATCATAAGACAAACCCTAC
AGGGACCCAGGAGCTGCTGGACATTGCTAATTACCTGATGGAACAGATTCAAGATGACTGCACTGGGGAT
GAAGATTACACCTATTTGATTCTGCGGGTCATTGGAAATATGGGCCAAACCATGGAGCAGTTAACTCCAG
AACTCAAGTCTTCAATCCTGAAATGTGTCCAAAGTACAAAGCCATCACTGATGATCCAGAAAGCTGCCAT
CCAGGCTCTGCGGAAAATGGAGCCTAAAGACAAGGACCAGGAGGTTCTTCTTCAGACTTTCCTTGATGAT
GCTTCTCCGGGAGATAAGCGACTGGCTGCCTATCTTATGTTGATGAGGAGTCCTTCACAGGCAGATATTA
ACAAAATTGTCCAAATTCTACCATGGGAACAGAATGAGCAAGTGAAGAACTTTGTGGCTTCCCATATTGC
CAATATCTTGAACTCAGAAGAATTGGATATCCAAGATCTGAAAAAGTTAGTGAAAGAAGCTCTGAAAGAA
TCTCAACTTCCAACTGTCATGGACTTCAGAAAATTCTCTCGGAACTATCAACTCTACAAATCTGTTTCTC
TTCCATCACTTGACCCAGCCTCAGCCAAAATAGAAGGGAATCTTATATTTGATCCAAATAACTACCTTCC
TAAAGAAAGCATGCTGAAAACTACCCTCACTGCCTTTGGATTTGCTTCAGCTGACCTCATCGAGATTGGC
TTGGAAGGAAAAGGCTTTGAGCCAACATTGGAAGCTCTTTTTGGGAAGCAAGGATTTTTCCCAGACAGTG
TCAACAAAGCTTTGTACTGGGTTAATGGTCAAGTTCCTGATGGTGTCTCTAAGGTCTTAGTGGACCACTT
TGGCTATACCAAAGATGATAAACATGAGCAGGATATGGTAAATGGAATAATGCTCAGTGTTGAGAAGCTG
ATTAAAGATTTGAAATCCAAAGAAGTCCCGGAAGCCAGAGCCTACCTCCGCATCTTGGGAGAGGAGCTTG
GTTTTGCCAGTCTCCATGACCTCCAGCTCCTGGGAAAGCTGCTTCTGATGGGTGCCCGCACTCTGCAGGG
GATCCCCCAGATGATTGGAGAGGTCATCAGGAAGGGCTCAAAGAATGACTTTTTTCTTCACTACATCTTC
ATGGAGAATGCCTTTGAACTCCCCACTGGAGCTGGATTACAGTTGCAAATATCTTCATCTGGAGTCATTG
CTCCCGGAGCCAAGGCTGGAGTAAAACTGGAAGTAGCCAACATGCAGGCTGAACTGGTGGCAAAACCCTC
CGTGTCTGTGGAGTTTGTGACAAATATGGGCATCATCATTCCGGACTTCGCTAGGAGTGGGGTCCAGATG
AACACCAACTTCTTCCACGAGTCGGGTCTGGAGGCTCATGTTGCCCTAAAAGCTGGGAAGCTGAAGTTTA
TCATTCCTTCCCCAAAGAGACCAGTCAAGCTGCTCAGTGGAGGCAACACATTACATTTGGTCTCTACCAC
CAAAACGGAGGTGATCCCACCTCTCATTGAGAACAGGCAGTCCTGGTCAGTTTGCAAGCAAGTCTTTCCT
GGCCTGAATTACTGCACCTCAGGCGCTTACTCCAACGCCAGCTCCACAGACTCCGCCTCCTACTATCCGC
TGACCGGGGACACCAGATTAGAGCTGGAACTGAGGCCTACAGGAGAGATTGAGCAGTATTCTGTCAGCGC
AACCTATGAGCTCCAGAGAGAGGACAGAGCCTTGGTGGATACCCTGAAGTTTGTAACTCAAGCAGAAGGT
GCGAAGCAGACTGAGGCTACCATGACATTCAAATATAATCGGCAGAGTATGACCTTGTCCAGTGAAGTCC
AAATTCCGGATTTTGATGTTGACCTCGGAACAATCCTCAGAGTTAATGATGAATCTACTGAGGGCAAAAC
GTCTTACAGACTCACCCTGGACATTCAGAACAAGAAAATTACTGAGGTCGCCCTCATGGGCCACCTAAGT
TGTGACACAAAGGAAGAAAGAAAAATCAAGGGTGTTATTTCCATACCCCGTTTGCAAGCAGAAGCCAGAA
GTGAGATCCTCGCCCACTGGTCGCCTGCCAAACTGCTTCTCCAAATGGACTCATCTGCTACAGCTTATGG
CTCCACAGTTTCCAAGAGGGTGGCATGGCATTATGATGAAGAGAAGATTGAATTTGAATGGAACACAGGC
ACCAATGTAGATACCAAAAAAATGACTTCCAATTTCCCTGTGGATCTCTCCGATTATCCTAAGAGCTTGC
ATATGTATGCTAATAGACTCCTGGATCACAGAGTCCCTCAAACAGACATGACTTTCCGGCACGTGGGTTC
CAAATTAATAGTTGCAATGAGCTCATGGCTTCAGAAGGCATCTGGGAGTCTTCCTTATACCCAGACTTTG
CAAGACCACCTCAATAGCCTGAAGGAGTTCAACCTCCAGAACATGGGATTGCCAGACTTCCACATCCCAG
AAAACCTCTTCTTAAAAAGCGATGGCCGGGTCAAATATACCTTGAACAAGAACAGTTTGAAAATTGAGAT
TCCTTTGCCTTTTGGTGGCAAATCCTCCAGAGATCTAAAGATGTTAGAGACTGTTAGGACACCAGCCCTC
CACTTCAAGTCTGTGGGATTCCATCTGCCATCTCGAGAGTTCCAAGTCCCTACTTTTACCATTCCCAAGT
TGTATCAACTGCAAGTGCCTCTCCTGGGTGTTCTAGACCTCTCCACGAATGTCTACAGCAACTTGTACAA
CTGGTCCGCCTCCTACAGTGGTGGCAACACCAGCACAGACCATTTCAGCCTTCGGGCTCGTTACCACATG
AAGGCTGACTCTGTGGTTGACCTGCTTTCCTACAATGTGCAAGGATCTGGAGAAACAACATATGACCACA
AGAATACGTTCACACTATCATGTGATGGGTCTCTACGCCACAAATTTCTAGATTCGAATATCAAATTCAG
TCATGTAGAAAAACTTGGAAACAACCCAGTCTCAAAAGGTTTACTAATATTCGATGCATCTAGTTCCTGG
GGACCACAGATGTCTGCTTCAGTTCATTTGGACTCCAAAAAGAAACAGCATTTGTTTGTCAAAGAAGTCA
AGATTGATGGGCAGTTCAGAGTCTCTTCGTTCTATGCTAAAGGCACATATGGCCTGTCTTGTCAGAGGGA
TCCTAACACTGGCCGGCTCAATGGAGAGTCCAACCTGAGGTTTAACTCCTCCTACCTCCAAGGCACCAAC
CAGATAACAGGAAGATATGAAGATGGAACCCTCTCCCTCACCTCCACCTCTGATCTGCAAAGTGGCATCA
TTAAAAATACTGCTTCCCTAAAGTATGAGAACTACGAGCTGACTTTAAAATCTGACACCAATGGGAAGTA
TAAGAACTTTGCCACTTCTAACAAGATGGATATGACCTTCTCTAAGCAAAATGCACTGCTGCGTTCTGAA
TATCAGGCTGATTACGAGTCATTGAGGTTCTTCAGCCTGCTTTCTGGATCACTAAATTCCCATGGTCTTG
AGTTAAATGCTGACATCTTAGGCACTGACAAAATTAATAGTGGTGCTCACAAGGCGACACTAAGGATTGG
CCAAGATGGAATATCTACCAGTGCAACGACCAACTTGAAGTGTAGTCTCCTGGTGCTGGAGAATGAGCTG
AATGCAGAGCTTGGCCTCTCTGGGGCATCTATGAAATTAACAACAAATGGCCGCTTCAGGGAACACAATG
CAAAATTCAGTCTGGATGGGAAAGCCGCCCTCACAGAGCTATCACTGGGAAGTGCTTATCAGGCCATGAT
TCTGGGTGTCGACAGCAAAAACATTTTCAACTTCAAGGTCAGTCAAGAAGGACTTAAGCTCTCAAATGAC
ATGATGGGCTCATATGCTGAAATGAAATTTGACCACACAAACAGTCTGAACATTGCAGGCTTATCACTGG
ACTTCTCTTCAAAACTTGACAACATTTACAGCTCTGACAAGTTTTATAAGCAAACTGTTAATTTACAGCT
ACAGCCCTATTCTCTGGTAACTACTTTAAACAGTGACCTGAAATACAATGCTCTGGATCTCACCAACAAT
GGGAAACTACGGCTAGAACCCCTGAAGCTGCATGTGGCTGGTAACCTAAAAGGAGCCTACCAAAATAATG
AAATAAAACACATCTATGCCATCTCTTCTGCTGCCTTATCAGCAAGCTATAAAGCAGACACTGTTGCTAA
GGTTCAGGGTGTGGAGTTTAGCCATCGGCTCAACACAGACATCGCTGGGCTGGCTTCAGCCATTGACATG
AGCACAAACTATAATTCAGACTCACTGCATTTCAGCAATGTCTTCCGTTCTGTAATGGCCCCGTTTACCA
TGACCATCGATGCACATACAAATGGCAATGGGAAACTCGCTCTCTGGGGAGAACATACTGGGCAGCTGTA
TAGCAAATTCCTGTTGAAAGCAGAACCTCTGGCATTTACTTTCTCTCATGATTACAAAGGCTCCACAAGT
CATCATCTCGTGTCTAGGAAAAGCATCAGTGCAGCTCTTGAACACAAAGTCAGTGCCCTGCTTACTCCAG
CTGAGCAGACAGGCACCTGGAAACTCAAGACCCAATTTAACAACAATGAATACAGCCAGGACTTGGATGC
TTACAACACTAAAGATAAAATTGGCGTGGAGCTTACTGGACGAACTCTGGCTGACCTAACTCTACTAGAC
TCCCCAATTAAAGTGCCACTTTTACTCAGTGAGCCCATCAATATCATTGATGCTTTAGAGATGAGAGATG
CCGTTGAGAAGCCCCAAGAATTTACAATTGTTGCTTTTGTAAAGTATGATAAAAACCAAGATGTTCACTC
CATTAACCTCCCATTTTTTGAGACCTTGCAAGAATATTTTGAGAGGAATCGACAAACCATTATAGTTGTA
CTGGAAAACGTACAGAGAAACCTGAAGCACATCAATATTGATCAATTTGTAAGAAAATACAGAGCAGCCC
TGGGAAAACTCCCACAGCAAGCTAATGATTATCTGAATTCATTCAATTGGGAGAGACAAGTTTCACATGC
CAAGGAGAAACTGACTGCTCTCACAAAAAAGTATAGAATTACAGAAAATGATATACAAATTGCATTAGAT
GATGCCAAAATCAACTTTAATGAAAAACTATCTCAACTGCAGACATATATGATACAAGACCCAGCTTTCT
TGTACAAAGTGGTTATGGTGAGCAAGGGCGAGGACGACAACATGGCCATCATCAAGGAGTTCATGCGCTT
CAAGGTGCACATGGAGGGCTCCGTGAACGGCCACGAGTTCGAGATCGAGGGCGAGGGCGAGGGCCGCCCC
TACGAGGGCACCCAGACCGCCAAGCTGAAGGTGACCAAGGGCGGCCCCCTGCCCTTCGCCTGGGACATCC
TGTCCCCTCAGTTCATGTACGGCTCCAAGGCCTACGTGAAGCACCCCGCCGACATCCCCGACTACTTGAA
GCTGTCCTTCCCCGAGGGCTTCAAGTGGGAGCGCGTGATGAACTTCGAGGACGGCGGCGTGGTGACCGTG
ACCCAGGACTCCTCCCTGCAGGACGGCGAGTTCATCTACAAGGTGAAGCTGCGCGGCACCAACTTCCCCT
CCGACGGCCCCGTAATGCAGAAGAAGACCATGGGCTGGGAGGCCTCCTCCGAGCGGATGTACCCCGAGGA
CGGCGCCCTGAAGGGCGAGATCAAGCAGAGGCTGAAGCTGAAGGACGGCGGCCACTACGACGCCGAGGTC
AAGACCACCTACAAGGCCAAGAAGCCCGTGCAGCTGCCCGGCGCCTACAACGTCAACATCAAGCTGGACA
TCACCTCCCACAACGAGGACTACACCATCGTGGAACAGTACGAGCGCGCCGAGGGCCGCCACTCCACCGG
CGGCATGGACGAGCTGTACAAGTAAGGCGCGCCTCTAGAACTATAGTGAGTCGTATTACGTAGATCCAGA
CATGATAAGATACATTGATGAGTTTGGACAAACCACAACTAGAATGCAGTGAAAAAAATGCTTTATTTGT
GAAATTTGTGATGCTATTGCTTTATTTGTAACCATTATAAGCTGCAATAAACAAGTTAACAACAACAATT
GCATTCATTTTATGTTTCAGGTTCAGGGGGAGGTGTGGGAGGTTTTTTCCAACTTTATTATACATAGTTG
ATAATTCACTGGCCGTCGTTTTACGGTACCATCGATGATGATCCAGACATGATAAGATACATTGATGAGT
TTGGACAAACCACAACTAGAATGCAGTGAAAAAAATGCTTTATTTGTGAAATTTGTGATGCTATTGCTTT
ATTTGTAACCATTATAAGCTGCAATAAACAAGTTAACAACAACAATTGCATTCATTTTATGTTTCAGGTT
CAGGGGGAGGTGTGGGAGGTTTTTTAAAGCAAGTAAAACCTCTACAAATGTGGTATGGCTGATTATGATC
CTCTAGATCAGATCTGCGAAGATACGGCCACGGGTGCTCTTGATCCTGTGGCTGATTTTGGACTGTGCTG
CTCGCAGCTGCTGATGAATCACATACTTCCTCCATTTTCTTCCACTGATTGACTGTTATAATTTCCCTAA
TTTCCAGGTCAAGGTGCTGTGCATTGTGGTAATAGATGTGACATGACGTCACTTCCAAAGGACCAATGAA
CATGTCTGACCAATTTCATATAATGTGAAAACGATTTTCATAGGCAGAATAAATAACATTTAAATTAAAC
TGGGCATCAGCGCAATTCAATTGGTTTGGTAATAGCAAGGGAAAATAGAATGAAGTGATCTCCAAAAAAT
AAGTACTTTTTGACTGTAAATAAAATTGTAAGGAGTAAAAAGTACTTTTTTTTCTAAAAAAATGTAATTA
AGTAAAAGTAAAAGTATTGATTTTTAATTGTACTCAAGTAAAGTAAAAATCCCCAAAAATAATACTTAAG
TACAGTAATCAAGTAAAATTACTCAAGTACTTTACACCTCTGGTTCTTGACCCCCTACCTTCAGCAAGCC
CAGCAGATCCACTAGTTCTAGAGCGGCCGCCACCGCGGTGGAGCTCCAGCTTTTGTTCCCTTTAGTGAGG
GTTAATTGCGCGCTTGGCGTAATCATGGTCATAGCTGTTTCCTGTGTGAAATTGTTATCCGCTCACAATT
CCACACAACATACGAGCCGGAAGCATAAAGTGTAAAGCCTGGGGTGCCTAATGAGTGAGCTAACTCACAT
TAATTGCGTTGCGCTCACTGCCCGCTTTCCAGTCGGGAAACCTGTCGTGCCAGCTGCATTAATGAATCGG
CCAACGCGCGGGGAGAGGCGGTTTGCGTATTGGGCGCTCTTCCGCTTCCTCGCTCACTGACTCGCTGCGC
TCGGTCGTTCGGCTGCGGCGAGCGGTATCAGCTCACTCAAAGGCGGTAATACGGTTATCCACAGAATCAG
GGGATAACGCAGGAAAGAACATGTGAGCAAAAGGCCAGCAAAAGGCCAGGAACCGTAAAAAGGCCGCGTT
GCTGGCGTTTTTCCATAGGCTCCGCCCCCCTGACGAGCATCACAAAAATCGACGCTCAAGTCAGAGGTGG
CGAAACCCGACAGGACTATAAAGATACCAGGCGTTTCCCCCTGGAAGCTCCCTCGTGCGCTCTCCTGTTC
CGACCCTGCCGCTTACCGGATACCTGTCCGCCTTTCTCCCTTCGGGAAGCGTGGCGCTTTCTCATAGCTC
ACGCTGTAGGTATCTCAGTTCGGTGTAGGTCGTTCGCTCCAAGCTGGGCTGTGTGCACGAACCCCCCGTT
CAGCCCGACCGCTGCGCCTTATCCGGTAACTATCGTCTTGAGTCCAACCCGGTAAGACACGACTTATCGC
CACTGGCAGCAGCCACTGGTAACAGGATTAGCAGAGCGAGGTATGTAGGCGGTGCTACAGAGTTCTTGAA
GTGGTGGCCTAACTACGGCTACACTAGAAGAACAGTATTTGGTATCTGCGCTCTGCTGAAGCCAGTTACC
TTCGGAAAAAGAGTTGGTAGCTCTTGATCCGGCAAACAAACCACCGCTGGTAGCGGTGGTTTTTTTGTTT
GCAAGCAGCAGATTACGCGCAGAAAAAAAGGATCTCAAGAAGATCCTTTGATCTTTTCTACGGGGTCTGA
CGCTCAGTGGAACGAAAACTCACGTTAAGGCATTTTGGTCATGAGATTATCAAAAAGGATCTTCACCTAG
ATCCTTTTAAATTAAAAATGAAGTTTTAAATCAATCTAAAGTATATATGAGTAAACTTGGTCTGACAGTT
ACCAATGCTTAATAAGTGAGGCACCTATCTCAGCGATCTGTCTATTTCGTTCATCCATAGTTGCCTGACT
CCCCGTCGTGTAGATAACTACGATACGGGAGGGCTTACCATCTGGCCCCAGTGCTGCAATGATACCGCGA
GACCCACGCTCACCGGCTCCAGATTTATCAGCAATAAACCAGCCAGCCGGAAGGGCCGAGCGCAGAAGTG
GTCCTGCAACTTTATCCGCCTCCATCCAGTCTATTAATTGTTGCCGGGAAGCTAGAGTAAGTAGTTCGCC
AGTTAATAGTTTGCGCAACGTTGTTGCCATTGCTACAGGCATCGTGGTGTCACGCTCGTCGTTTGGTATG
GCTTCATTCAGCTCCGGTTCCCAACGATCAAGGCGAGTTACATGATCCCCCATGTTGTGCAAAAAAGCGG
TTAGCTCCTTCGGTCCTCCGATCGTTGTCAGAAGTAAGTTGGCCGCAGTGTTATCACTCATGGTTATGGC
AGCACTGCATAATTCTCTTACTGTCATGCCATCCGTAAGATGCTTTTCTGTGACTGGTGAGTACTCAACC
AAGTCATTCTGAGAATAGTGTATGCGGCGACCGAGTTGCTCTTGCCCGGCGTCAATACGGGATAATACCG
CGCCACATAGCAGAACTTTAAAAGTGCTCATCATTGGAAAACGTTCTTCGGGGCGAAAACTCTCAAGGAT
CTTACCGCTGTTGAGATCCAGTTCGATGTAACCCACTCGTGCACCCAACTGATCTTCAGCATCTTTTACT
TTCACCAGCGTTTCTGGGTGAGCAAAAACAGGAAGGCAAAATGCCGCAAAAAAGGGAATAAGGGCGACAC
GGAAATGTTGAATACTCATACTCTTCCTTTTTCAATATTATTGAAGCATTTATCAGGGTTATTGTCTCAT
GAGCGGATACATATTTGAATGTATTTAGAAAAATAAACAAATAGGGGTTCCGCGCACATTTCCCCGAAAA
GTGCCACCTAAATTGTAAGCGTTAATATTTTGTTAAAATTCGCGTTAAATTTTTGTTAAATCAGCTCATT
TTTTAACCAATAGGCCGAAATCGGCAAAATCCCTTATAAATCAAAAGAATAGACCGAGATAGGGT
[37 nt withheld, positions 12316-12352]
AAAGAACGTGGACTCCAACGTCAAAGG
[32 nt withheld, positions 12380-12411]
GCTGGCTAAGAACTCATCAGCCTCCCCGGTCCATCTACCCACGTACCAATGCACCAATTGGCCACAATGA
CGGCTACTACATGGTGCCATTCCTTCCTCTTTATAGGAATGGAGACTACCTCCTGTCCAACAATGCTCTT
GGATACGAGTACGCCTACCTGTTGGACCCAGGTCATTGCACAACACCAGAAATGCCCTCTGATCTGCAAA
AGACGTGAATATCTGTTCAGACACCCATATCCACTCTGTTCCACACAGGTCAGAGGTTTGTCCAGGAGTT
CTTGACAGAGGTGTAAAAAGTACTCAAAAATTTTACTCAAGTGAAAGTACAAGTACTTAGGGAAAATTTT
ACTCAATTAAAAGTAAAAGTATCTGGCTAGAATCTTACTTGAGTAAAAGTAAAAAAGTACTCCATTAAAA
TTGTACTTGAGTATTAAGGAAGTAAAAGTAAAAGCAAGAAAGAAAACTAGAGATTCTTGTTTAAGCTTTT
AATCTCAAAAAACATTAAATGAAATGCATACAAGGTTTTATCCTGCTTTAGAACTGTTTGTATTTAATTA
TCAAACTATAAGACAGACAATCTAATGCCAGTACACGCTACTCAAAGTTGTAAAACCTCAGATTTAACTT
CAGTAGAAGCTGATTCTCAAAATTGTTAGTGTCAAGCCTAGCTCTTTTGGGGCTGAAAAGCAATCCTGCA
GTGCTGAAAAGCCTCTCACAGGCAGCCGATGCGGGAAGAGGTGTATTAGTCTTGATAGAGAGGCTGCAAA
TAGCAGGAAACGTGAGCAGAGACTCCCTGGTGTCTGAAACACAGGCCAGATGGGCCCTCGAGCAGGAAAC
AGCTATGACCATGATTACGCCAAGCTAT
Features (pLannotate 1.2.2; 21 found; start..end, strand, type, name):
      1..21      +  protein_bind   attB4: mutant version of attB; core recombination site for the Gateway® BP reaction BP Clonase™
   1542..1562    +  protein_bind   attB1: mutant version of attB; core recombination site for the Gateway® BP reaction BP Clonase™
   1568..8107    +  CDS            APOB (fragment): APOB_HUMAN - Experimental evidence at protein level: Swiss-Prot protein existence level 1. Apolipoprotein B is a major protein constituent of chylomicrons (apo B-48), LDL (apo B-100) and VLDL (apo B-100). Apo B- 100 functions as a recognition signal for the cellular binding and internalization of LDL particles by the apoB/E receptor. From Homo sapiens (Human).
   8109..8133    -  protein_bind   attB2: mutant version of attB; recombination site for the Gateway® BP reaction BP Clonase™
   8135..8842    +  CDS            mCherry: mCherry is a basic (constitutively fluorescent) red fluorescent protein published in 2004, derived from Discosoma sp.. It is reported to be a very rapidly-maturing monomer with low acid sensitivity.
   8861..8878    -  promoter       T7 promoter (fragment): promoter for bacteriophage T7 RNA polymerase
   8883..9017    -  polyA_signal   SV40 poly(A) signal: SV40 polyadenylation signal
   9104..9124    +  CDS            lacZα (fragment): LacZα fragment of β-galactosidase; lacZ fragment
   9140..9274    -  polyA_signal   SV40 poly(A) signal: SV40 polyadenylation signal
   9297..9380    -  CDS            large T antigen (fragment): large T antigen from SV40 (simian virus 40)
   9946..9986    -  misc_feature   MCS (fragment): pBluescript multiple cloning site
   9999..10017   -  promoter       T3 promoter: promoter for bacteriophage T3 RNA polymerase
  10060..10082   -  protein_bind   lac operator (fragment): The lac repressor binds to the lac operator to inhibit transcription in E. coli. This inhibition can be relieved by adding lactose or isopropyl-β-D-thiogalactopyranoside (IPTG). lac repressor encoded by lacI
  10086..10116   -  promoter       lac promoter: promoter for the E. coli lac operon
  10131..10152   -  protein_bind   CAP binding site: CAP binding activates transcription in the presence of cAMP. E. coli catabolite activator protein
  10165..10257   -  CDS            lacI (fragment): lac repressor; lacI; The lac repressor binds to the lac operator to inhibit transcription in E. coli. This inhibition can be relieved by adding lactose or isopropyl-β-D-thiogalactopyranoside (IPTG).
  10440..11028   -  rep_origin     ori: high-copy-number ColE1/pMB1/pBR322/pUC origin of replication
  11199..12059   -  CDS            AmpR: β-lactamase; bla; confers resistance to ampicillin, carbenicillin, and related antibiotics
  12060..12164   -  promoter       AmpR promoter: bla
  12190..12411   -  rep_origin     M13 ori (fragment) (sequence partly withheld): M13 bacteriophage origin of replication; arrow indicates direction of (+) strand synthesis
  12411..12698   +  CDS            tyr (fragment) (sequence partly withheld): TYRO_ORYLA - Also known as tyro. Experimental evidence at transcript level: Swiss-Prot protein existence level 2. This is a copper-containing oxidase that functions in the formation of pigments such as melanins and other polyphenolic compounds. From Oryzias latipes (Japanese rice fish) (Japanese killifish).
