[The description below was written by a language model from this plasmid's Addgene catalogue record, the feature table of its GenBank file and pLannotate feature annotations shown in this document.]
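Description:
hsp70l: hAPOB48-mCherry is a zebrafish expression and transgenesis plasmid of about 13.4 kb, assembled by multisite Gateway cloning into a pDEST-type destination backbone carrying Tol2 transposon arms. It is propagated in E. coli through a high-copy ColE1/pUC-type origin and selected with ampicillin via the β-lactamase gene. The backbone also retains pBluescript-derived remnants (lac promoter/operator, T3 promoter, an M13 origin fragment). A short fragment annotated as medaka tyrosinase next to the backbone probably reflects the medaka origin of the Tol2 element rather than a functional gene.

The payload lies between the two Tol2 sites. A roughly 1.6 kb zebrafish hsp70l promoter, bounded by attB4 and attB1 sites, drives a coding sequence for human APOB truncated to amino acids 1–2180. This corresponds to the apoB-48 form found in chylomicrons. An attB2 site joins this sequence to a C-terminal mCherry red fluorescent protein, and SV40 polyadenylation signals follow. Because the promoter is heat-shock inducible, expression of the fusion protein can be switched on at a chosen time by raising the temperature. The Tol2 arms allow the whole cassette to integrate into the genome when Tol2 transposase is supplied. The associated work concerns fluorescent apoB fusion proteins as tools for studying the assembly, trafficking and secretion of apoB-containing lipoproteins.

Two sequence records are held. The depositor's annotated map is 13,397 bp, while the repository's sequencing result is 13,279 nt and starts at a different position. Their coordinates therefore differ, although the order of elements agrees.
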