Addgene plasmid #140639: hsp70l: hAPOB48-mCherry.
Purpose: Heat shock promoter driven expression of human APOB48-mCherry. The construct has tol2 elements, and is designed to use in zebrafish.
Depositing lab: Steven Farber. Depositing organization: Carnegie Institution for Science. Publication: Model systems to study assembly, trafficking and secretion of apoB-lipoproteins using fluorescent fusion proteins. Walsh MT, Celestin OM, Thierer JH, Rajan S, Farber SA, Hussain MM. J Lipid Res. 2019 Dec 30. pii: jlr.RA119000259. doi: 10.1194/jlr.RA119000259. PubMed 31888978.
Backbone
  Vector backbone: pDEST
  Backbone manufacturer: Invitrogen
  Backbone size w/o insert (bp): 3156
  Total vector size (bp): 13397
  Vector type: zebrafish expression
Growth in bacteria
  Bacterial resistance: Ampicillin, 100 μg/mL
  Growth temperature: 37°C
  Growth strain: DH5alpha
  Copy number: Unknown
Gene/Insert 1
  Gene/Insert name: hsp70l
  Species: D. rerio (zebrafish)
  Insert size (bp): 1566
  Entrez Gene: hsp70l (a.k.a. HSP70, hsp70-4)
  Promoter: hsp70l
  Cloning method: Gateway Cloning
  Sequencing primers: 5′ NA; 3′ NA
Gene/Insert 2
  Gene/Insert name: APOB
  Species: H. sapiens (human)
  Mutation: APOB48: amino acid 1-2180
  Entrez Gene: APOB (a.k.a. FCHL2, FLDB, LDLCQ4, apoB-100, apoB-48)
  Tag / fusion protein: mCherry (C terminal on insert)
  Cloning method: Gateway Cloning
  Sequencing primers: 5′ GGG GAC AAG TTT GTA CAA AAA AGC AGG CTC AAT GGA CCC GCC GAG GCC C; 3′ GGG GAC CAC TTT GTA CAA GAA AGC TGG GTC TTG TAT CAT ATA TGT CTG CAG TTG
Terms and licenses: Academic/Nonprofit Terms; Industry Terms: Not Available to Industry
How to cite: hsp70l: hAPOB48-mCherry. was a gift from Steven Farber (Addgene plasmid # 140639 ; http://n2t.net/addgene:140639 ; RRID:Addgene_140639)
